Addgene plasmid #36696: TAL2253
Depositing lab: Keith Joung. Depositing organization: Massachusetts General Hospital. Publication: FLASH assembly of TALENs for high-throughput genome editing. Reyon D, Tsai SQ, Khayter C, Foden JA, Sander JD, Joung JK. Nat Biotechnol. 2012 Apr 8. doi: 10.1038/nbt.2170. PubMed 22484455.
Backbone
  Vector backbone: JDS71
  Backbone manufacturer: Joung lab (Addgene Plasmid # 32287)
  Backbone size w/o insert (bp): 6447
  Vector type: Mammalian, T7 for in vitro mRNA synthesis
Growth in bacteria
  Bacterial resistance: Ampicillin, 100 μg/mL
  Growth temperature: 37°C
  Growth strain: XL1 Blue
  Copy number: High Copy
Gene/Insert
  Gene/Insert name: EWSR1-TALEN_Right (alt name: EWSR1)
  Species: H. sapiens (human)
  Insert size (bp): 1640
  Entrez Gene: Ewsr1 (a.k.a. Ews, Ewsh)
  Promoter: CMV
  Tag / fusion protein: 3X Flag (N terminal on backbone); WT FOKI (C terminal on backbone)
  Cloning method: Restriction Enzyme; 5′ cloning site BsmBI (destroyed during cloning); 3′ cloning site BsmBI (destroyed during cloning)
  Sequencing primers: 5′ CMV-F; 3′ BGH-rev
Terms and licenses: Academic/Nonprofit Terms; Industry Terms: Not Available to Industry
Depositor comments: Target binding site: TCCGGCTACCGCCGGCGC It is strongly recommended that users perform a diagnostic digest to verify this plasmid prior to use. For example, a double digest of the plasmid with BamHI and KpnI should result in two bands at 2.2kb and 5.9kb.
How to cite: TAL2253 was a gift from Keith Joung (Addgene plasmid # 36696 ; http://n2t.net/addgene:36696 ; RRID:Addgene_36696)
