[The description below was written by a language model from this plasmid's Addgene catalogue record.]
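Description:
TAL2253 is a mammalian expression plasmid encoding the right-hand monomer of a TALEN pair directed against the human EWSR1 gene. It is built on the JDS71 backbone, a roughly 6.4 kb TALEN expression vector, into which a custom TAL effector repeat array of about 1.6 kb was inserted by restriction cloning through BsmBI sites that were destroyed in the process. The plasmid is maintained at high copy in E. coli under ampicillin selection. No feature table accompanies the record, so the origin of replication and any mammalian selection marker are not stated.

The backbone supplies the parts flanking the repeat array, so the assembled open reading frame carries an N-terminal 3X Flag tag for detection and a C-terminal wild-type FokI nuclease domain. Expression in mammalian cells is driven by the CMV promoter, and the vector type also indicates a T7 promoter that allows in vitro transcription of mRNA encoding the nuclease, for instance for delivery as RNA rather than DNA. The use of a BGH reverse sequencing primer suggests a BGH polyadenylation region downstream of the insert.

Because FokI cleaves only as a dimer, this construct is meant to be used with a matching left-hand EWSR1 TALEN. When the two monomers bind their half-sites on opposite strands, the FokI domains pair and introduce a double-strand break in the intervening spacer, enabling targeted mutagenesis or editing of the locus. The plasmid belongs to a collection of TALENs generated by the FLASH high-throughput assembly method for genome editing. The depositor recommends verifying the plasmid by diagnostic digest before use.
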