>Addgene plasmid #36696 | TAL2253 | depositor partial sequence | sequence record 45889 | TAL2253 sequence 1640 bps
GAACCTGACCCCAGACCAGGTAGTCGCAATCGCGTCACATGACGGGGGAAAGCAAGCCCTGGAAACCGTG
CAAAGGTTGTTGCCGGTCCTTTGTCAAGACCACGGCCTTACACCGGAGCAAGTCGTGGCCATTGCATCCC
ACGACGGTGGCAAACAGGCTCTTGAGACGGTTCAGAGACTTCTCCCAGTTCTCTGTCAAGCCCACGGGCT
GACTCCCGATCAAGTTGTAGCGATTGCGAATAACAATGGAGGGAAACAAGCATTGGAGACTGTCCAACGG
CTCCTTCCCGTGTTGTGTCAAGCCCACGGTTTGACGCCTGCACAAGTGGTCGCCATCGCCAACAACAACG
GCGGTAAGCAGGCGCTGGAAACAGTACAGCGCCTGCTGCCTGTACTGTGCCAGGATCATGGACTGACCCC
AGACCAGGTAGTCGCAATCGCGTCACATGACGGGGGAAAGCAAGCCCTGGAAACCGTGCAAAGGTTGTTG
CCGGTCCTTTGTCAAGACCACGGCCTTACACCGGAGCAAGTCGTGGCCATTGCAAGCAATGGGGGTGGCA
AACAGGCTCTTGAGACGGTTCAGAGACTTCTCCCAGTTCTCTGTCAAGCCCACGGGCTGACTCCCGATCA
AGTTGTAGCGATTGCGTCGAACATTGGAGGGAAACAAGCATTGGAGACTGTCCAACGGCTCCTTCCCGTG
TTGTGTCAAGCCCACGGTTTGACGCCTGCACAAGTGGTCGCCATCGCCAGCCATGATGGCGGTAAGCAGG
CGCTGGAAACAGTACAGCGCCTGCTGCCTGTACTGTGCCAGGATCATGGACTGACCCCAGACCAGGTAGT
CGCAATCGCGTCACATGACGGGGGAAAGCAAGCCCTGGAAACCGTGCAAAGGTTGTTGCCGGTCCTTTGT
CAAGACCACGGCCTTACACCGGAGCAAGTCGTGGCCATTGCAAATAATAACGGTGGCAAACAGGCTCTTG
AGACGGTTCAGAGACTTCTCCCAGTTCTCTGTCAAGCCCACGGGCTGACTCCCGATCAAGTTGTAGCGAT
TGCGTCGCATGACGGAGGGAAACAAGCATTGGAGACTGTCCAACGGCTCCTTCCCGTGTTGTGTCAAGCC
CACGGTTTGACGCCTGCACAAGTGGTCGCCATCGCCAGCCATGATGGCGGTAAGCAGGCGCTGGAAACAG
TACAGCGCCTGCTGCCTGTACTGTGCCAGGATCATGGACTGACCCCAGACCAGGTAGTCGCAATCGCGAA
CAATAATGGGGGAAAGCAAGCCCTGGAAACCGTGCAAAGGTTGTTGCCGGTCCTTTGTCAAGACCACGGC
CTTACACCGGAGCAAGTCGTGGCCATTGCAAATAATAACGGTGGCAAACAGGCTCTTGAGACGGTTCAGA
GACTTCTCCCAGTTCTCTGTCAAGCCCACGGGCTGACTCCCGATCAAGTTGTAGCGATTGCGTCGCATGA
CGGAGGGAAACAAGCATTGGAGACTGTCCAACGGCTCCTTCCCGTGTTGTGTCAAGCCCACGGTTTGACG
CCTGCACAAGTGGTCGCCATCGCCAACAACAACGGCGGTAAGCAGGCGCTGGAAACAGTACAGCGCCTGC
TGCCTGTACTGTGCCAGGATCATGGACTGA
