>Addgene plasmid #36696 | TAL2253 | addgene partial sequence | sequence record 48058 | CMV-F 5'-CGCAAATGGGCGGTAGGCGTG-3'
CTCTCTGGCTAACTAGAGAACCCACTGCTTACTGGCTTATCGAAATTAATACGACTCACTATAGGGAGAC
CCAAGCTGGCTAGCACCATGGACTACAAAGACCATGACGGTGATTATAAAGATCATGACATCGATTACAA
GGATGACGATGACAAGATGGCCCCCAAGAAGAAGAGGAAGGTGGGCATTCACCGCGGGGTACCTATGGTG
GACTTGAGGACACTCGGTTATTCGCAACAGCAACAGGAGAAAATCAAGCCTAAGGTCAGGAGCACCGTCG
CGCAACACCACGAGGCGCTTGTGGGGCATGGCTTCACTCATGCGCATATTGTCGCGCTTTCACAGCACCC
TGCGGCGCTTGGGACGGTGGCTGTCAAATACCAAGATATGATTGCGGCCCTGCCCGAAGCCACGCACGAG
GCAATTGTAGGGGTCGGTAAACAGTGGTCGGGAGCGCGAGCACTTGAGGCGCTGCTGACTGTGGCGGGTG
AGCTTAGGGGGCCTCCGCTCCAGCTCGACACCGGGCAGCTGCTGAAGATCGCGAAGAGAGGGGGAGTAAC
AGCGGTAGAGGCAGTGCACGCCTGGCGCAATGCGCTCACCGGGGCCCCCTTGAACCTGACCCCAGACCAG
GTAGTCGCAATCGCGTCACATGACGGGGGAAAGCAAGCCCTGGAAACCGTGCAAAGGTTGTTGCCGGTCC
TTTGTCAAGACCACGGCCTTACACCGGAGCAAGTCGTGGCCATTGCATCCCACGACGGTGGCAAACAGGC
TCTTGAGACGGTTCAGAGACTTCTCCCAGTTCTCTGTCAAGCCCACGGGCTGACTCCCGATCAAGTTGTA
GCGATTGCGAATAACAATGGAGGGAAACAAGCATTGGAGACTGTCCAACGGCTCCTTCCCGTGTTGTGTC
AAGCCCACGGTTTGACGCCTGCACAAGTG
