>Addgene plasmid #36696 | TAL2253 | addgene partial sequence | sequence record 48059 | JDS-TALEN-F 5'-TAGGGGTCGGTAAACAGTGG-3'
CTGCTGACTGTGGCGGGTGAGCTTAGGGGGCCTCCGCTCCAGCTCGACACCGGGCAGCTGCTGAAGATCG
CGAAGAGAGGGGGAGTAACAGCGGTAGAGGCAGTGCACGCCTGGCGCAATGCGCTCACCGGGGCCCCCTT
GAACCTGACCCCAGACCAGGTAGTCGCAATCGCGTCACATGACGGGGGAAAGCAAGCCCTGGAAACCGTG
CAAAGGTTGTTGCCGGTCCTTTGTCAAGACCACGGCCTTACACCGGAGCAAGTCGTGGCCATTGCATCCC
ACGACGGTGGCAAACAGGCTCTTGAGACGGTTCAGAGACTTCTCCCAGTTCTCTGTCAAGCCCACGGGCT
GACTCCCGATCAAGTTGTAGCGATTGCGAATAACAATGGAGGGAAACAAGCATTGGAGACTGTCCAACGG
CTCCTTCCCGTGTTGTGTCAAGCCCACGGTTTGACGCCTGCACAAGTGGTCGCCATCGCCAACAACAACG
GCGGTAAGCAGGCGCTGGAAACAGTACAGCGCCTGCTGCCTGTACTGTGCCAGGATCATGGACTGACCCC
AGACCAGGTAGTCGCAATCGCGTCACATGACGGGGGAAAGCAAGCCCTGGAAACCGTGCAAAGGTTGTTG
CCGGTCCTTTGTCAAGACCACGGCCTTACACCGGAGCAAGTCGTGGCCATTGCAAGCAATGGGGGTGGCA
AACAGGCTCTTGAGACGGTTCAGAGACTTCTCCCAGTTCTCTGTCAAGCCCACGGGCTGACTCCCGATCA
AGTTGTAGCGATTGCGTCGAACATTGGAGGGAAACAAGCATTGGAGACTGTCCAACGGCTCCTTCCCGTG
TTGTGTCAAGCCCACGGTTTGACGCCTGCACAAGTGGTCGCCATCGCCAGCCATGATGGCGGTAAGCAGG
CGCTGGAAACAGTACAGCGCCTGCTGCCTGTACTGTGCCAGGATCAT
